Addgene plasmid #128569: Accessory plasmid 1
Purpose: for mixing with SPECS library to produce lentivirus
Depositing lab: Timothy Lu. Depositing organization: Massachusetts Institute of Technology. Publication: A high-throughput screening and computation platform for identifying synthetic promoters with enhanced cell-state specificity (SPECS). Wu MR, Nissim L, Stupp D, Pery E, Binder-Nissim A, Weisinger K, Enghuus C, Palacios SR, Humphrey M, Zhang Z, Maria Novoa E, Kellis M, Weiss R, Rabkin SD, Tabach Y, Lu TK. Nat Commun. 2019 Jun 28;10(1):2880. doi: 10.1038/s41467-019-10912-8. PubMed 31253799.
Backbone
  Vector backbone: FUW
  Vector type: Lentiviral
Growth in bacteria
  Bacterial resistance: Ampicillin, 100 μg/mL
  Growth temperature: 37°C
  Growth strain: NEB Stable
  Copy number: Unknown
Gene/Insert
  Gene/Insert name: ECFP
  Species: Synthetic
  Cloning method: Restriction Enzyme; 5′ cloning site unknown (unknown if destroyed); 3′ cloning site unknown (unknown if destroyed)
  Sequencing primers: 5′ n/a
Terms and licenses: Academic/Nonprofit Terms; Industry Terms: Not Available to Industry
How to cite: Accessory plasmid 1 was a gift from Timothy Lu (Addgene plasmid # 128569 ; http://n2t.net/addgene:128569 ; RRID:Addgene_128569)
