[The description below was written by a language model from this plasmid's Addgene catalogue record and pLannotate feature annotations shown in this document.]
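Description:
Accessory plasmid 1 is a 9.9 kb HIV-1-based lentiviral transfer vector built on the FUW backbone that expresses the cyan fluorescent protein ECFP. It is propagated in E. coli through a high-copy ColE1/pUC-type origin with ampicillin selection (AmpR under its own bla promoter). The backbone also carries an f1 origin and a bleomycin/Zeocin resistance cassette (BleoR) driven by tandem SV40 and EM7 promoters with an SV40 polyadenylation signal. This cassette lies outside the LTR-flanked region, so it would not be packaged into virus.

The viral genome is transcribed from a CMV enhancer/promoter fused to a truncated 5' LTR, an arrangement typical of Tat-independent, third-generation-style packaging. Downstream are the HIV-1 Ψ packaging signal with a partial gag sequence, the Rev response element for Rev-dependent nuclear export of the unspliced genomic RNA, and the cPPT/CTS, which improves nuclear import of the reverse-transcribed genome. The internal expression cassette consists of the human ubiquitin C (UbC) promoter driving a mammalian codon-optimized CFP coding sequence, followed by WPRE to enhance transcript stability and expression. The cassette ends in a truncated 3' LTR (annotated by the software as a second truncated 5' LTR) followed by a bGH polyadenylation signal.

According to the record, the plasmid is intended to be mixed with the SPECS synthetic promoter library during lentivirus production, as part of a screening platform for promoters with enhanced cell-state specificity. The record does not explain the exact role of the co-packaged constitutive ECFP vector. The cloning sites used for the insert are also not recorded.
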