Features (pLannotate 1.2.2; 31 found; start..end, strand, type, name):
     31..83      -  misc_feature   bom (fragment): basis of mobility region from pBR322
    238..617     +  enhancer       CMV enhancer: human cytomegalovirus immediate early enhancer
    618..817     +  promoter       CMV promoter: human cytomegalovirus (CMV) immediate early promoter
    835..1015    +  LTR            5' LTR (truncated): truncated 5' long terminal repeat (LTR) from HIV-1
   1062..1187    +  misc_feature   HIV-1 Ψ: packaging signal of human immunodeficiency virus type 1
   1171..1534    +  CDS            HIV-1 gag (fragment): gag protein from human immunodeficiency virus 1; gag
   1680..1913    +  misc_feature   RRE: The Rev response element (RRE) of HIV-1 allows for Rev-dependent mRNA export from the nucleus to the cytoplasm.
   2290..2390    +  CDS            Rev (fragment): human immunodeficiency virus 1 (HIV-1) Rev protein; rev; enhances nuclear export of unspliced and incompletely spliced viral mRNAs
   2440..2557    +  misc_feature   cPPT/CTS: central polypurine tract and central termination sequence of HIV-1
   2622..3833    +  promoter       UbC promoter: human ubiquitin C promoter
   3834..3850    -  misc_feature   MCS (fragment): pUC18/19 multiple cloning site
   3860..4579    +  CDS            CFP: cyan variant of GFP mammalian codon-optimized
   4596..4620    +  misc_feature   MCS (fragment): pBluescript multiple cloning site
   4620..5208    +  misc_feature   WPRE: woodchuck hepatitis virus posttranscriptional regulatory element
   5145..5726    +  CDS            nef (fragment): NEF_HV1H2 - Experimental evidence at protein level: Swiss-Prot protein existence level 1. Extracellular Nef protein targets CD4(+) T-lymphocytes for apoptosis by interacting with CXCR4 surface receptors. From Human immunodeficiency virus type 1 group M subtype B (isolate HXB2) (HIV-1).
   5733..5913    +  LTR            5' LTR (truncated): truncated 5' long terminal repeat (LTR) from HIV-1
   5945..6169    +  polyA_signal   bGH poly(A) signal: bovine growth hormone polyadenylation signal
   6173..6194    +  promoter       SV40 promoter (fragment): SV40 enhancer and early promoter
   6215..6643    +  rep_origin     f1 ori (sequence partly withheld): f1 bacteriophage origin of replication; arrow indicates direction of (+) strand synthesis
   6657..6986    +  promoter       SV40 promoter: SV40 enhancer and early promoter
   7034..7081    +  promoter       EM7 promoter: synthetic bacterial promoter&nbsp
   7100..7474    +  CDS            BleoR: antibiotic-binding protein; Sh ble from Streptoalloteichus hindustanus; confers resistance to bleomycin, phleomycin, and Zeocin™
   7484..7609    +  CDS            ble (fragment): BLE_KLEPN - Experimental evidence at protein level: Swiss-Prot protein existence level 1. Binding protein with a strong affinity to the bleomycin family of antibiotics. Binds to CL990; an antimitotic-antibiotic compound. From Klebsiella pneumoniae.
   7604..7725    +  polyA_signal   SV40 poly(A) signal: SV40 polyadenylation signal
   7798..7814    -  protein_bind   lac operator: The lac repressor binds to the lac operator to inhibit transcription in E. coli. This inhibition can be relieved by adding lactose or isopropyl-β-D-thiogalactopyranoside (IPTG). lac repressor encoded by lacI
   7822..7852    -  promoter       lac promoter: promoter for the E. coli lac operon
   7867..7888    -  protein_bind   CAP binding site: CAP binding activates transcription in the presence of cAMP. E. coli catabolite activator protein
   7901..7993    -  CDS            lacI (fragment): lac repressor; lacI; The lac repressor binds to the lac operator to inhibit transcription in E. coli. This inhibition can be relieved by adding lactose or isopropyl-β-D-thiogalactopyranoside (IPTG).
   8176..8764    -  rep_origin     ori: high-copy-number ColE1/pMB1/pBR322/pUC origin of replication
   8935..9795    -  CDS            AmpR: β-lactamase; bla; confers resistance to ampicillin, carbenicillin, and related antibiotics
   9796..9900    -  promoter       AmpR promoter: bla
>Addgene plasmid #128569 | Accessory plasmid 1 | addgene full sequence | sequence record 258190 | Addgene NGS Result
GTCGACGGATCGGGAGATCTCCCGATCCCCTATGGTGCACTCTCAGTACAATCTGCTCTGATGCCGCATA
GTTAAGCCAGTATCTGCTCCCTGCTTGTGTGTTGGAGGTCGCTGAGTAGTGCGCGAGCAAAATTTAAGCT
ACAACAAGGCAAGGCTTGACCGACAATTGCATGAAGAATCTGCTTAGGGTTAGGCGTTTTGCGCTGCTTC
GCGATGTACGGGCCAGATATACGCGTTGACATTGATTATTGACTAGTTATTAATAGTAATCAATTACGGG
GTCATTAGTTCATAGCCCATATATGGAGTTCCGCGTTACATAACTTACGGTAAATGGCCCGCCTGGCTGA
CCGCCCAACGACCCCCGCCCATTGACGTCAATAATGACGTATGTTCCCATAGTAACGCCAATAGGGACTT
TCCATTGACGTCAATGGGTGGAGTATTTACGGTAAACTGCCCACTTGGCAGTACATCAAGTGTATCATAT
GCCAAGTACGCCCCCTATTGACGTCAATGACGGTAAATGGCCCGCCTGGCATTATGCCCAGTACATGACC
TTATGGGACTTTCCTACTTGGCAGTACATCTACGTATTAGTCATCGCTATTACCATGGTGATGCGGTTTT
GGCAGTACATCAATGGGCGTGGATAGCGGTTTGACTCACGGGGATTTCCAAGTCTCCACCCCATTGACGT
CAATGGGAGTTTGTTTTGGCACCAAAATCAACGGGACTTTCCAAAATGTCGTAACAACTCCGCCCCATTG
ACGCAAATGGGCGGTAGGCGTGTACGGTGGGAGGTCTATATAAGCAGCGCGTTTTGCCTGTACTGGGTCT
CTCTGGTTAGACCAGATCTGAGCCTGGGAGCTCTCTGGCTAACTAGGGAACCCACTGCTTAAGCCTCAAT
AAAGCTTGCCTTGAGTGCTTCAAGTAGTGTGTGCCCGTCTGTTGTGTGACTCTGGTAACTAGAGATCCCT
CAGACCCTTTTAGTCAGTGTGGAAAATCTCTAGCAGTGGCGCCCGAACAGGGACTTGAAAGCGAAAGGGA
AACCAGAGGAGCTCTCTCGACGCAGGACTCGGCTTGCTGAAGCGCGCACGGCAAGAGGCGAGGGGCGGCG
ACTGGTGAGTACGCCAAAAATTTTGACTAGCGGAGGCTAGAAGGAGAGAGATGGGTGCGAGAGCGTCAGT
ATTAAGCGGGGGAGAATTAGATCGCGATGGGAAAAAATTCGGTTAAGGCCAGGGGGAAAGAAAAAATATA
AATTAAAACATATAGTATGGGCAAGCAGGGAGCTAGAACGATTCGCAGTTAATCCTGGCCTGTTAGAAAC
ATCAGAAGGCTGTAGACAAATACTGGGACAGCTACAACCATCCCTTCAGACAGGATCAGAAGAACTTAGA
TCATTATATAATACAGTAGCAACCCTCTATTGTGTGCATCAAAGGATAGAGATAAAAGACACCAAGGAAG
CTTTAGACAAGATAGAGGAAGAGCAAAACAAAAGTAAGACCACCGCACAGCAAGCGGCCGCTGATCTTCA
GACCTGGAGGAGGAGATATGAGGGACAATTGGAGAAGTGAATTATATAAATATAAAGTAGTAAAAATTGA
ACCATTAGGAGTAGCACCCACCAAGGCAAAGAGAAGAGTGGTGCAGAGAGAAAAAAGAGCAGTGGGAATA
GGAGCTTTGTTCCTTGGGTTCTTGGGAGCAGCAGGAAGCACTATGGGCGCAGCGTCAATGACGCTGACGG
TACAGGCCAGACAATTATTGTCTGGTATAGTGCAGCAGCAGAACAATTTGCTGAGGGCTATTGAGGCGCA
ACAGCATCTGTTGCAACTCACAGTCTGGGGCATCAAGCAGCTCCAGGCAAGAATCCTGGCTGTGGAAAGA
TACCTAAAGGATCAACAGCTCCTGGGGATTTGGGGTTGCTCTGGAAAACTCATTTGCACCACTGCTGTGC
CTTGGAATGCTAGTTGGAGTAATAAATCTCTGGAACAGATTTGGAATCACACGACCTGGATGGAGTGGGA
CAGAGAAATTAACAATTACACAAGCTTAATACACTCCTTAATTGAAGAATCGCAAAACCAGCAAGAAAAG
AATGAACAAGAATTATTGGAATTAGATAAATGGGCAAGTTTGTGGAATTGGTTTAACATAACAAATTGGC
TGTGGTATATAAAATTATTCATAATGATAGTAGGAGGCTTGGTAGGTTTAAGAATAGTTTTTGCTGTACT
TTCTATAGTGAATAGAGTTAGGCAGGGATATTCACCATTATCGTTTCAGACCCACCTCCCAACCCCGAGG
GGACCCGACAGGCCCGAAGGAATAGAAGAAGAAGGTGGAGAGAGAGACAGAGACAGATCCATTCGATTAG
TGAACGGATCGGCACTGCGTGCGCCAATTCTGCAGACAAATGGCAGTATTCATCCACAATTTTAAAAGAA
AAGGGGGGATTGGGGGGTACAGTGCAGGGGAAAGAATAGTAGACATAATAGCAACAGACATACAAACTAA
AGAATTACAAAAACAAATTACAAAAATTCAAAATTTTCGGGTTTATTACAGGGACAGCAGAGATCCAGTT
TGGTTAATTAACCCGTGTCGGCTCCAGATCTGGCCTCCGCGCCGGGTTTTGGCGCCTCCCGCGGGCGCCC
CCCTCCTCACGGCGAGCGCTGCCACGTCAGACGAAGGGCGCAGCGAGCGTCCTGATCCTTCCGCCCGGAC
GCTCAGGACAGCGGCCCGCTGCTCATAAGACTCGGCCTTAGAACCCCAGTATCAGCAGAAGGACATTTTA
GGACGGGACTTGGGTGACTCTAGGGCACTGGTTTTCTTTCCAGAGAGCGGAACAGGCGAGGAAAAGTAGT
CCCTTCTCGGCGATTCTGCGGAGGGATCTCCGTGGGGCGGTGAACGCCGATGATTATATAAGGACGCGCC
GGGTGTGGCACAGCTAGTTCCGTCGCAGCCGGGATTTGGGTCGCGGTTCTTGTTTGTGGATCGCTGTGAT
CGTCACTTGGTGAGTAGCGGGCTGCTGGGCTGGCCGGGGCTTTCGTGGCCGCCGGGCCGCTCGGTGGGAC
GGAAGCGTGTGGAGAGACCGCCAAGGGCTGTAGTCTGGGTCCGCGAGCAAGGTTGCCCTGAACTGGGGGT
TGGGGGGAGCGCAGCAAAATGGCGGCTGTTCCCGAGTCTTGAATGGAAGACGCTTGTGAGGCGGGCTGTG
AGGTCGTTGAAACAAGGTGGGGGGCATGGTGGGCGGCAAGAACCCAAGGTCTTGAGGCCTTCGCTAATGC
GGGAAAGCTCTTATTCGGGTGAGATGGGCTGGGGCACCATCTGGGGACCCTGACGTGAAGTTTGTCACTG
ACTGGAGAACTCGGTTTGTCGTCTGTTGCGGGGGCGGCAGTTATGGCGGTGCCGTTGGGCAGTGCACCCG
TACCTTTGGGAGCGCGCGCCCTCGTCGTGTCGTGACGTCACCCGTTCTGTTGGCTTATAATGCAGGGTGG
GGCCACCTGCCGGTAGGTGTGCGGTAGGCTTTTCTCCGTCGCAGGACGCAGGGTTCGGGCCTAGGGTAGG
CTCTCCTGAATCGACAGGCGCCGGACCTCTGGTGAGGGGAGGGATAAGTGAGGCGTCAGTTTCTTTGGTC
GGTTTTATGTACCTATCTTCTTAAGTAGCTGAAGCTCCGGTTTTGAACTATGCGCTCGGGGTTGGCGAGT
GTGTTTTGTGAAGTTTTTTAGGCACCTTTTGAAATGTAATCATTTGGGTCAATATGTAATTTTCAGTGTT
AGACTAGTAAATTGTCCGCTAAATTCTGGCCGTTTTTGGCTTTTTTGTTAGACAGGATCCCCGGGTACCG
GTCGCCACCATGGTGAGCAAGGGCGAGGAGCTGTTCACCGGGGTGGTGCCCATCCTGGTCGAGCTGGACG
GCGACGTAAACGGCCACAGGTTCAGCGTGTCCGGCGAGGGCGAGGGCGATGCCACCTACGGCAAGCTGAC
CCTGAAGTTCATCTGCACCACCGGCAAGCTGCCCGTGCCCTGGCCCACCCTCGTGACCACCCTGACCTGG
GGCGTGCAGTGCTTCAGCCGCTACCCCGACCACATGAAGCAGCACGACTTCTTCAAGTCCGCCATGCCCG
AAGGCTACGTCCAGGAGCGTACCATCTTCTTCAAGGACGACGGCAACTACAAGACCCGCGCCGAGGTGAA
GTTCGAGGGCGACACCCTGGTGAACCGCATCGAGCTGAAGGGCATCGACTTCAAGGAGGACGGCAACATC
CTGGGGCACAAGCTGGAGTACAACTACATCAGCCACAACGTCTATATCACCGCCGACAAGCAGAAGAACG
GCATCAAGGCCCACTTCAAGATCCGCCACAACATCGAGGACGGCAGCGTGCAGCTCGCCGACCACTACCA
GCAGAACACCCCCATCGGCGACGGCCCCGTGCTGCTGCCCGACAACCACTACCTGAGCACCCAGTCCGCC
CTGAGCAAAGACCCCAACGAGAAGCGCGATCACATGGTCCTGAAGGAGTTCGTGACCGCCGCCGGGATCA
CTCTCGGCATGGACGAGCTGTACAAGTAAAGCGGCCGCGACTCTAGAATTCGATATCAAGCTTATCGATA
ATCAACCTCTGGATTACAAAATTTGTGAAAGATTGACTGGTATTCTTAACTATGTTGCTCCTTTTACGCT
ATGTGGATACGCTGCTTTAATGCCTTTGTATCATGCTATTGCTTCCCGTATGGCTTTCATTTTCTCCTCC
TTGTATAAATCCTGGTTGCTGTCTCTTTATGAGGAGTTGTGGCCCGTTGTCAGGCAACGTGGCGTGGTGT
GCACTGTGTTTGCTGACGCAACCCCCACTGGTTGGGGCATTGCCACCACCTGTCAGCTCCTTTCCGGGAC
TTTCGCTTTCCCCCTCCCTATTGCCACGGCGGAACTCATCGCCGCCTGCCTTGCCCGCTGCTGGACAGGG
GCTCGGCTGTTGGGCACTGACAATTCCGTGGTGTTGTCGGGGAAATCATCGTCCTTTCCTTGGCTGCTCG
CCTGTGTTGCCACCTGGATTCTGCGCGGGACGTCCTTCTGCTACGTCCCTTCGGCCCTCAATCCAGCGGA
CCTTCCTTCCCGCGGCCTGCTGCCGGCTCTGCGGCCTCTTCCGCGTCTTCGCCTTCGCCCTCAGACGAGT
CGGATCTCCCTTTGGGCCGCCTCCCCGCATCGATACCGTCGACCTCGAGACCTAGAAAAACATGGAGCAA
TCACAAGTAGCAATACAGCAGCTACCAATGCTGATTGTGCCTGGCTAGAAGCACAAGAGGAGGAGGAGGT
GGGTTTTCCAGTCACACCTCAGGTACCTTTAAGACCAATGACTTACAAGGCAGCTGTAGATCTTAGCCAC
TTTTTAAAAGAAAAGGGGGGACTGGAAGGGCTAATTCACTCCCAACGAAGACAAGATATCCTTGATCTGT
GGATCTACCACACACAAGGCTACTTCCCTGATTGGCAGAACTACACACCAGGGCCAGGGATCAGATATCC
ACTGACCTTTGGATGGTGCTACAAGCTAGTACCAGTTGAGCAAGAGAAGGTAGAAGAAGCCAATGAAGGA
GAGAACACCCGCTTGTTACACCCTGTGAGCCTGCATGGGATGGATGACCCGGAGAGAGAAGTATTAGAGT
GGAGGTTTGACAGCCGCCTAGCATTTCATCACATGGCCCGAGAGCTGCATCCGGACTGTACTGGGTCTCT
CTGGTTAGACCAGATCTGAGCCTGGGAGCTCTCTGGCTAACTAGGGAACCCACTGCTTAAGCCTCAATAA
AGCTTGCCTTGAGTGCTTCAAGTAGTGTGTGCCCGTCTGTTGTGTGACTCTGGTAACTAGAGATCCCTCA
GACCCTTTTAGTCAGTGTGGAAAATCTCTAGCAGGGCCCGTTTAAACCCGCTGATCAGCCTCGACTGTGC
CTTCTAGTTGCCAGCCATCTGTTGTTTGCCCCTCCCCCGTGCCTTCCTTGACCCTGGAAGGTGCCACTCC
CACTGTCCTTTCCTAATAAAATGAGGAAATTGCATCGCATTGTCTGAGTAGGTGTCATTCTATTCTGGGG
GGTGGGGTGGGGCAGGACAGCAAGGGGGAGGATTGGGAAGACAATAGCAGGCATGCTGGGGATGCGGTGG
GCTCTATGGCTTCTGAGGCGGAAAGAACCAGCTGGGGCTCTAGGGGGTATCCCC
[124 nt withheld, positions 6215-6338]
C
[91 nt withheld, positions 6340-6430]
A
[49 nt withheld, positions 6432-6480]
CCTTTGACGTTGGAGTCCACGTTCTTT
[37 nt withheld, positions 6508-6544]
ACCCTATCTCGGTCTATTCTTTTGATTTATAAGGGATTTTGCCGATTTCGGCCTATTGGTTAAAAAATGA
GCTGATTTAACAAAAATTTAACGCGAATTAATTCTGTGGAATGTGTGTCAGTTAGGGTGTGGAAAGTCCC
CAGGCTCCCCAGCAGGCAGAAGTATGCAAAGCATGCATCTCAATTAGTCAGCAACCAGGTGTGGAAAGTC
CCCAGGCTCCCCAGCAGGCAGAAGTATGCAAAGCATGCATCTCAATTAGTCAGCAACCATAGTCCCGCCC
CTAACTCCGCCCATCCCGCCCCTAACTCCGCCCAGTTCCGCCCATTCTCCGCCCCATGGCTGACTAATTT
TTTTTATTTATGCAGAGGCCGAGGCCGCCTCTGCCTCTGAGCTATTCCAGAAGTAGTGAGGAGGCTTTTT
TGGAGGCCTAGGCTTTTGCAAAAAGCTCCCGGGAGCTTGTATATCCATTTTCGGATCTGATCAGCACGTG
TTGACAATTAATCATCGGCATAGTATATCGGCATAGTATAATACGACAAGGTGAGGAACTAAACCATGGC
CAAGTTGACCAGTGCCGTTCCGGTGCTCACCGCGCGCGACGTCGCCGGAGCGGTCGAGTTCTGGACCGAC
CGGCTCGGGTTCTCCCGGGACTTCGTGGAGGACGACTTCGCCGGTGTGGTCCGGGACGACGTGACCCTGT
TCATCAGCGCGGTCCAGGACCAGGTGGTGCCGGACAACACCCTGGCCTGGGTGTGGGTGCGCGGCCTGGA
CGAGCTGTACGCCGAGTGGTCGGAGGTCGTGTCCACGAACTTCCGGGACGCCTCCGGGCCGGCCATGACC
GAGATCGGCGAGCAGCCGTGGGGGCGGGAGTTCGCCCTGCGCGACCCGGCCGGCAACTGCGTGCACTTCG
TGGCCGAGGAGCAGGACTGACACGTGCTACGAGATTTCGATTCCACCGCCGCCTTCTATGAAAGGTTGGG
CTTCGGAATCGTTTTCCGGGACGCCGGCTGGATGATCCTCCAGCGCGGGGATCTCATGCTGGAGTTCTTC
GCCCACCCCAACTTGTTTATTGCAGCTTATAATGGTTACAAATAAAGCAATAGCATCACAAATTTCACAA
ATAAAGCATTTTTTTCACTGCATTCTAGTTGTGGTTTGTCCAAACTCATCAATGTATCTTATCATGTCTG
TATACCGTCGACCTCTAGCTAGAGCTTGGCGTAATCATGGTCATAGCTGTTTCCTGTGTGAAATTGTTAT
CCGCTCACAATTCCACACAACATACGAGCCGGAAGCATAAAGTGTAAAGCCTGGGGTGCCTAATGAGTGA
GCTAACTCACATTAATTGCGTTGCGCTCACTGCCCGCTTTCCAGTCGGGAAACCTGTCGTGCCAGCTGCA
TTAATGAATCGGCCAACGCGCGGGGAGAGGCGGTTTGCGTATTGGGCGCTCTTCCGCTTCCTCGCTCACT
GACTCGCTGCGCTCGGTCGTTCGGCTGCGGCGAGCGGTATCAGCTCACTCAAAGGCGGTAATACGGTTAT
CCACAGAATCAGGGGATAACGCAGGAAAGAACATGTGAGCAAAAGGCCAGCAAAAGGCCAGGAACCGTAA
AAAGGCCGCGTTGCTGGCGTTTTTCCATAGGCTCCGCCCCCCTGACGAGCATCACAAAAATCGACGCTCA
AGTCAGAGGTGGCGAAACCCGACAGGACTATAAAGATACCAGGCGTTTCCCCCTGGAAGCTCCCTCGTGC
GCTCTCCTGTTCCGACCCTGCCGCTTACCGGATACCTGTCCGCCTTTCTCCCTTCGGGAAGCGTGGCGCT
TTCTCATAGCTCACGCTGTAGGTATCTCAGTTCGGTGTAGGTCGTTCGCTCCAAGCTGGGCTGTGTGCAC
GAACCCCCCGTTCAGCCCGACCGCTGCGCCTTATCCGGTAACTATCGTCTTGAGTCCAACCCGGTAAGAC
ACGACTTATCGCCACTGGCAGCAGCCACTGGTAACAGGATTAGCAGAGCGAGGTATGTAGGCGGTGCTAC
AGAGTTCTTGAAGTGGTGGCCTAACTACGGCTACACTAGAAGAACAGTATTTGGTATCTGCGCTCTGCTG
AAGCCAGTTACCTTCGGAAAAAGAGTTGGTAGCTCTTGATCCGGCAAACAAACCACCGCTGGTAGCGGTG
GTTTTTTTGTTTGCAAGCAGCAGATTACGCGCAGAAAAAAAGGATCTCAAGAAGATCCTTTGATCTTTTC
TACGGGGTCTGACGCTCAGTGGAACGAAAACTCACGTTAAGGGATTTTGGTCATGAGATTATCAAAAAGG
ATCTTCACCTAGATCCTTTTAAATTAAAAATGAAGTTTTAAATCAATCTAAAGTATATATGAGTAAACTT
GGTCTGACAGTTACCAATGCTTAATCAGTGAGGCACCTATCTCAGCGATCTGTCTATTTCGTTCATCCAT
AGTTGCCTGACTCCCCGTCGTGTAGATAACTACGATACGGGAGGGCTTACCATCTGGCCCCAGTGCTGCA
ATGATACCGCGAGACCCACGCTCACCGGCTCCAGATTTATCAGCAATAAACCAGCCAGCCGGAAGGGCCG
AGCGCAGAAGTGGTCCTGCAACTTTATCCGCCTCCATCCAGTCTATTAATTGTTGCCGGGAAGCTAGAGT
AAGTAGTTCGCCAGTTAATAGTTTGCGCAACGTTGTTGCCATTGCTACAGGCATCGTGGTGTCACGCTCG
TCGTTTGGTATGGCTTCATTCAGCTCCGGTTCCCAACGATCAAGGCGAGTTACATGATCCCCCATGTTGT
GCAAAAAAGCGGTTAGCTCCTTCGGTCCTCCGATCGTTGTCAGAAGTAAGTTGGCCGCAGTGTTATCACT
CATGGTTATGGCAGCACTGCATAATTCTCTTACTGTCATGCCATCCGTAAGATGCTTTTCTGTGACTGGT
GAGTACTCAACCAAGTCATTCTGAGAATAGTGTATGCGGCGACCGAGTTGCTCTTGCCCGGCGTCAATAC
GGGATAATACCGCGCCACATAGCAGAACTTTAAAAGTGCTCATCATTGGAAAACGTTCTTCGGGGCGAAA
ACTCTCAAGGATCTTACCGCTGTTGAGATCCAGTTCGATGTAACCCACTCGTGCACCCAACTGATCTTCA
GCATCTTTTACTTTCACCAGCGTTTCTGGGTGAGCAAAAACAGGAAGGCAAAATGCCGCAAAAAAGGGAA
TAAGGGCGACACGGAAATGTTGAATACTCATACTCTTCCTTTTTCAATATTATTGAAGCATTTATCAGGG
TTATTGTCTCATGAGCGGATACATATTTGAATGTATTTAGAAAAATAAACAAATAGGGGTTCCGCGCACA
TTTCCCCGAAAAGTGCCACCTGAC
